>Addgene plasmid #144948 | TFORF3472 | addgene full sequence | sequence record 404528 | Addgene NGS Result
TTAATGTAGTCTTATGCAATACTCTTGTAGTCTTGCAACATGGTAACGATGAGTTAGCAACATGCCTTAC
AAGGAGAGAAAAAGCACCGTGCATGCCGATTGGTGGAAGTAAGGTGGTACGATCGTGCCTTATTAGGAAG
GCAACAGACGGGTCTGACATGGATTGGACGAACCACTGAATTGCCGCATTGCAGAGATATTGTATTTAAG
TGCCTAGCTCGATACATAAACGGGTCTCTCTGGTTAGACCAGATCTGAGCCTGGGAGCTCTCTGGCTAAC
TAGGGAACCCACTGCTTAAGCCTCAATAAAGCTTGCCTTGAGTGCTTCAAGTAGTGTGTGCCCGTCTGTT
GTGTGACTCTGGTAACTAGAGATCCCTCAGACCCTTTTAGTCAGTGTGGAAAATCTCTAGCAGTGGCGCC
CGAACAGGGACTTGAAAGCGAAAGGGAAACCAGAGGAGCTCTCTCGACGCAGGACTCGGCTTGCTGAAGC
GCGCACGGCAAGAGGCGAGGGGCGGCGACTGGTGAGTACGCCAAAAATTTTGACTAGCGGAGGCTAGAAG
GAGAGAGATGGGTGCGAGAGCGTCAGTATTAAGCGGGGGAGAATTAGATCGCGATGGGAAAAAATTCGGT
TAAGGCCAGGGGGAAAGAAAAAATATAAATTAAAACATATAGTATGGGCAAGCAGGGAGCTAGAACGATT
CGCAGTTAATCCTGGCCTGTTAGAAACATCAGAAGGCTGTAGACAAATACTGGGACAGCTACAACCATCC
CTTCAGACAGGATCAGAAGAACTTAGATCATTATATAATACAGTAGCAACCCTCTATTGTGTGCATCAAA
GGATAGAGATAAAAGACACCAAGGAAGCTTTAGACAAGATAGAGGAAGAGCAAAACAAAAGTAAGACCAC
CGCACAGCAAGCGGCCGCTGATCTTCAGACCTGGAGGAGGAGATATGAGGGACAATTGGAGAAGTGAATT
ATATAAATATAAAGTAGTAAAAATTGAACCATTAGGAGTAGCACCCACCAAGGCAAAGAGAAGAGTGGTG
CAGAGAGAAAAAAGAGCAGTGGGAATAGGAGCTTTGTTCCTTGGGTTCTTGGGAGCAGCAGGAAGCACTA
TGGGCGCAGCGTCAATGACGCTGACGGTACAGGCCAGACAATTATTGTCTGGTATAGTGCAGCAGCAGAA
CAATTTGCTGAGGGCTATTGAGGCGCAACAGCATCTGTTGCAACTCACAGTCTGGGGCATCAAGCAGCTC
CAGGCAAGAATCCTGGCTGTGGAAAGATACCTAAAGGATCAACAGCTCCTGGGGATTTGGGGTTGCTCTG
GAAAACTCATTTGCACCACTGCTGTGCCTTGGAATGCTAGTTGGAGTAATAAATCTCTGGAACAGATTTG
GAATCACACGACCTGGATGGAGTGGGACAGAGAAATTAACAATTACACAAGCTTAATACACTCCTTAATT
GAAGAATCGCAAAACCAGCAAGAAAAGAATGAACAAGAATTATTGGAATTAGATAAATGGGCAAGTTTGT
GGAATTGGTTTAACATAACAAATTGGCTGTGGTATATAAAATTATTCATAATGATAGTAGGAGGCTTGGT
AGGTTTAAGAATAGTTTTTGCTGTACTTTCTATAGTGAATAGAGTTAGGCAGGGATATTCACCATTATCG
TTTCAGACCCACCTCCCAACCCCGAGGGGACCCATGCATTGCATCTCAATTAGTCAGCAACCAGGTGTGG
AAAGTCCCCAGGCTCCCCAGCAGGCAGAAGTATGCAAAGCATGCGTCTCAATTAGTCAGCAACCATAGTC
CCGCCCCTAACTCCGCCCATCCCGCCCCTAACTCCGCCCAGTTCCGCCCATTCTCCGCCCCATGGCTGAC
TAATTTTTTTTATTTATGCAGAGGCCGAGGCCGCCTCGGCCTCTGAGCTATTCCAGAAGTAGTGAGGAGG
CTTTTTTGGAGGCCTAGGCTTTTGCAAAAAGCTTTCTAGAGGTACCACCGGAGCTTACCATGACCGAGTA
CAAGCCCACGGTGCGCCTCGCCACCCGCGACGACGTCCCCAGGGCCGTACGCACCCTCGCCGCCGCGTTC
GCCGACTACCCCGCCACGCGCCACACCGTCGATCCGGACCGCCACATCGAGCGGGTCACCGAGCTGCAAG
AACTCTTCCTCACGCGCGTCGGGCTCGACATCGGCAAGGTGTGGGTCGCGGACGACGGCGCCGCCGTGGC
GGTCTGGACCACGCCGGAGAGCGTCGAAGCGGGGGCGGTGTTCGCCGAGATCGGCCCGCGCATGGCCGAG
TTGAGCGGTTCCCGGCTGGCCGCGCAGCAACAGATGGAAGGCCTCCTGGCGCCGCACCGGCCCAAGGAGC
CCGCGTGGTTCCTGGCCACCGTCGGCGTCTCGCCCGACCACCAGGGCAAGGGTCTGGGCAGCGCCGTCGT
GCTCCCCGGAGTGGAGGCGGCCGAGCGCGCCGGGGTGCCCGCCTTCCTGGAGACCTCCGCGCCCCGCAAC
CTCCCCTTCTACGAGCGGCTCGGCTTCACCGTCACCGCCGACGTCGAGGTGCCCGAAGGACCGCGCACCT
GGTGCATGACCCGCAAGCCCGGTGCCAGTTAACGAATTCTAGATCTTGAGACAAATGGCAGTATTCATCC
ACAATTTTAAAAGAAAAGGGGGGATTGGGGGGTACAGTGCAGGGGAAAGAATAGTAGACATAATAGCAAC
AGACATACAAACTAAAGAATTACAAAAACAAATTACAAAAATTCAAAATTTTCGGGTTTATTACAGGGAC
AGCAGAGATCCACTTTGGCGCCGGCTCGAGGCCTGCAGGTGCAAAGATGGATAAAGTTTTAAACAGAGAG
GAATCTTTGCAGCTAATGGACCTTCTAGGTCTTGAAAGGAGTGGGAATTGGCTCCGGTGCCCGTCAGTGG
GCAGAGCGCACATCGCCCACAGTCCCCGAGAAGTTGGGGGGAGGGGTCGGCAATTGAACCGGTGCCTAGA
GAAGGTGGCGCGGGGTAAACTGGGAAAGTGATGTCGTGTACTGGCTCCGCCTTTTTCCCGAGGGTGGGGG
AGAACCGTATATAAGTGCAGTAGTCGCCGTGAACGTTCTTTTTCGCAACGGGTTTGCCGCCAGAACACAG
GTAAGTGCCGTGTGTGGTTCCCGCGGGCCTGGCCTCTTTACGGGTTATGGCCCTTGCGTGCCTTGAATTA
CTTCCACCTGGCTGCAGTACGTGATTCTTGATCCCGAGCTTCGGGTTGGAAGTGGGTGGGAGAGTTCGAG
GCCTTGCGCTTAAGGAGCCCCTTCGCCTCGTGCTTGAGTTGAGGCCTGGCCTGGGCGCTGGGGCCGCCGC
GTGCGAATCTGGTGGCACCTTCGCGCCTGTCTCGCTGCTTTCGATAAGTCTCTAGCCATTTAAAATTTTT
GATGACCTGCTGCGACGCTTTTTTTCTGGCAAGATAGTCTTGTAAATGCGGGCCAAGATCTGCACACTGG
TATTTCGGTTTTTGGGGCCGCGGGCGGCGACGGGGCCCGTGCGTCCCAGCGCACATGTTCGGCGAGGCGG
GGCCTGCGAGCGCGGCCACCGAGAATCGGACGGGGGTAGTCTCAAGCTGGCCGGCCTGCTCTGGTGCCTG
GCCTCGCGCCGCCGTGTATCGCCCCGCCCTGGGCGGCAAGGCTGGCCCGGTCGGCACCAGTTGCGTGAGC
GGAAAGATGGCCGCTTCCCGGCCCTGCTGCAGGGAGCTCAAAATGGAGGACGCGGCGCTCGGGAGAGCGG
GCGGGTGAGTCACCCACACAAAGGAAAAGGGCCTTTCCGTCCTCAGCCGTCGCTTCATGTGACTCCACGG
AGTACCGGGCGCCGTCCAGGCACCTCGATTAGTTCTCGAGCTTTTGGAGTACGTCGTCTTTAGGTTGGGG
GGAGGGGTTTTATGCGATGGAGTTTCCCCACACTGAGTGGGTGGAGACTGAAGTTAGGCCAGCTTGGCAC
TTGATGTAATTCTCCTTGGAATTTGCCCTTTTTGAGTTTGGATCTTGGTTCATTCTCAAGCCTCAGACAG
TGGTTCAAAGTTTTTTTCTTCCATTTCAGGTGTCGTGAGGCTAGCATCGATTGATCAACAAGTTTGTACA
AAAAAGTTGGCATGACTACTGCAAACTGTGGCGCCCACGACGAGCTCGACTTCAAACTCGTCTTTGGCGA
GGACGGGGCGCCGGCGCCGCCGCCCCCGGGCTCGCGGCCTGCAGATCTTGAGCCAGATGATTGTGCATCC
ATTTACATCTTTAATGTAGATCCACCTCCATCTACTTTAACCACACCACTTTGCTTACCACATCATGGAT
TACCGTCTCACTCTTCTGTTTTGTCACCATCGTTTCAGCTCCAAAGTCACAAAAACTATGAAGGAACTTG
TGAGATTCCTGAATCTAAATATAGCCCATTAGGTGGTCCCAAACCCTTTGAGTGCCCAAGTATTCAAATT
ACATCTATCTCTCCTAACTGTCATCAAGAATTAGATGCACATGAAGATGACCTACAGATAAATGACCCAG
AACGGGAATTTTTGGAAAGGCCTTCTAGAGATCATCTCTATCTTCCTCTTGAGCCATCCTACCGGGAGTC
TTCTCTTAGTCCTAGTCCTGCCAGCAGCATCTCTTCTAGGAGTTGGTTCTCTGATGCATCTTCTTGTGAA
TCGCTTTCACATATTTATGATGATGTGGACTCAGAGTTGAATGAAGCTGCAGCCCGATTTACCCTTGGAT
CCCCTCTGACTTCTCCTGGTGGCTCTCCAGGGGGCTGCCCTGGAGAAGAAACTTGGCATCAACAGTATGG
ACTTGGACACTCATTATCACCCAGGCAATCTCCTTGCCACTCTCCTAGATCCAGTGTCACTGATGAGAAT
TGGCTGAGCCCCAGGCCAGCCTCAGGACCCTCATCAAGGCCCACATCCCCCTGTGGGAAACGGAGGCACT
CCAGTGCTGAAGTTTGTTATGCTGGGTCCCTTTCACCCCATCACTCACCTGTTCCTTCACCTGGTCACTC
CCCCAGGGGAAGTGTGACAGAAGATACGTGGCTCAATGCTTCTGTCCATGGTGGGTCAGGCCTTGGCCCT
GCAGTTTTTCCATTTCAGTACTGTGTAGAGACTGACATCCCTCTCAAAACAAGGAAAACTTCTGAAGATC
AAGCTGCCATACTACCAGGAAAATTAGAGCTGTGTTCAGATGACCAAGGGAGTTTATCACCAGCCCGGGA
GACTTCAATAGATGATGGCCTTGGATCTCAGTATCCTTTAAAGAAAGATTCATGTGGTGATCAGTTTCTT
TCAGTTCCTTCACCCTTTACCTGGAGCAAACCAAAGCCTGGCCACACCCCTATATTTCGCACATCTTCAT
TACCTCCACTAGACTGGCCTTTACCAGCTCATTTTGGACAATGTGAACTGAAAATAGAAGTGCAACCTAA
AACTCATCATCGAGCCCATTATGAAACTGAAGGTAGCCGAGGGGCAGTAAAAGCATCTACTGGGGGACAT
CCTGTTGTGAAGCTCCTGGGCTATAACGAAAAGCCAATAAATCTACAAATGTTTATTGGGACAGCAGATG
ATCGATATTTACGACCTCATGCATTTTACCAGGTGCATCGAATCACTGGGAAGACAGTCGCTACTGCAAG
CCAAGAGATAATAATTGCCAGTACAAAAGTTCTGGAAATTCCACTTCTTCCTGAAAATAATATGTCAGCC
AGTATTGATTGTGCAGGTATTTTGAAACTCCGCAATTCAGATATAGAACTTCGAAAAGGAGAAACTGATA
TTGGCAGAAAGAATACTAGAGTACGACTTGTGTTTCGTGTACACATCCCACAGCCCAGTGGAAAAGTCCT
TTCTCTGCAGATAGCCTCTATACCCGTTGAGTGCTCCCAGCGGTCTGCTCAAGAACTTCCTCATATTGAG
AAGTACAGTATCAACAGTTGTTCTGTAAATGGAGGTCATGAAATGGTTGTGACTGGATCTAATTTTCTTC
CAGAATCCAAAATCATTTTTCTTGAAAAAGGACAAGATGGACGACCTCAGTGGGAGGTAGAAGGGAAGAT
AATCAGGGAAAAATGTCAAGGGGCTCACATTGTCCTTGAAGTTCCTCCATATCATAACCCAGCAGTTACA
GCTGCAGTGCAGGTGCACTTTTATCTTTGCAATGGCAAGAGGAAAAAAAGCCAGTCTCAACGTTTTACTT
ATACACCAGTTTTGATGAAGCAAGAACACAGAGAAGAGATTGATTTGTCTTCAGTTCCATCTTTGCCTGT
GCCTCATCCTGCTCAGACCCAGAGGCCTTCCTCTGATTCAGGGTGTTCACATGACAGTGTACTGTCAGGA
CAGAGAAGTTTGATTTGCTCCATCCCACAAACATATGCATCCATGGTGACCTCATCCCATCTGCCACAGT
TGCAGTGTAGAGATGAGAGTGTTAGTAAAGAACAGCATATGATTCCTTCTCCAATTGTACACCAGCCTTT
TCAAGTCACACCAACACCTCCTGTGGGGTCTTCCTATCAGCCTATGCAAACTAATGTTGTGTACAATGGA
CCAACTTGTCTTCCTATTAATGCTGCCTCTAGTCAAGAATTTGATTCAGTTTTGTTTCAGCAGGATGCAA
CTCTTTCTGGTTTAGTGAATCTTGGCTGTCAACCACTGTCATCCATACCATTTCATTCTTCAAATTCAGG
CTCAACAGGACATCTCTTAGCCCATACACCTCATTCTGTGCATACCCTGCCTCATCTGCAATCAATGGGA
TATCATTGTTCAAATACAGGACAAAGATCTCTTTCTTCTCCAGTGGCTGACCAGATTACAGGTCAGCCTT
CGTCTCAGTTACAACCTATTACATATGGTCCTTCACATTCAGGGTCTGCTACAACAGCTTCCCCAGCAGC
TTCTCATCCCTTGGCTAGTTCACCGCTTTCTGGGCCACCATCTCCTCAGCTTCAGCCTATGCCTTACCAA
TCTCCTAGCTCAGGAACTGCCTCATCACCGTCTCCAGCCACCAGAATGCATTCTGGACAGCACTCAACTC
AAGCACAAAGTACGGGCCAGGGGGGTCTTTCTGCACCTTCATCCTTAATATGTCACAGTTTGTGTGATCC
AGCGTCATTTCCACCTGATGGGGCAACTGTGAGCATTAAACCTGAACCAGAAGATCGAGAGCCTAACTTT
GCAACCATTGGTCTGCAGGACATCACTTTAGATGATGTGAACGAGATAATTGGGAGAGACATGTCCCAGA
TTTCTGTTTCCCAAGGAGCAGGGGTGAGCAGGCAGGCTCCCCTCCCGAGTCCTGAGTCCCTGGATTTAGG
AAGATCTGATGGGCTCTACCCAACTTTCTTGTACAAAGTGGTTGATATCGGTAAGCCTATCCCTAACCCT
CTCCTCGGTCTCGATTCTACGTAGTAATGAACTAGTCCGTAACTTGAAAGTATTTCGATTTCTTGGCTTT
ATATATCTTGTGGAAAGGACGACTGGGGCATATCTTGTTACGGACCACGCGTTAAGTCGACAATCAACCT
CTGGATTACAAAATTTGTGAAAGATTGACTGGTATTCTTAACTATGTTGCTCCTTTTACGCTATGTGGAT
ACGCTGCTTTAATGCCTTTGTATCATGCTATTGCTTCCCGTATGGCTTTCATTTTCTCCTCCTTGTATAA
ATCCTGGTTGCTGTCTCTTTATGAGGAGTTGTGGCCCGTTGTCAGGCAACGTGGCGTGGTGTGCACTGTG
TTTGCTGACGCAACCCCCACTGGTTGGGGCATTGCCACCACCTGTCAGCTCCTTTCCGGGACTTTCGCTT
TCCCCCTCCCTATTGCCACGGCGGAACTCATCGCCGCCTGCCTTGCCCGCTGCTGGACAGGGGCTCGGCT
GTTGGGCACTGACAATTCCGTGGTGTTGTCGGGGAAATCATCGTCCTTTCCTTGGCTGCTCGCCTGTGTT
GCCACCTGGATTCTGCGCGGGACGTCCTTCTGCTACGTCCCTTCGGCCCTCAATCCAGCGGACCTTCCTT
CCCGCGGCCTGCTGCCGGCTCTGCGGCCTCTTCCGCGTCTTCGCCTTCGCCCTCAGACGAGTCGGATCTC
CCTTTGGGCCGCCTCCCCGCGTCGACTTTAAGACCAATGACTTACAAGGCAGCTGTAGATCTTAGCCACT
TTTTAAAAGAAAAGGGGGGACTGGAAGGGCTAATTCACTCCCAACGAAGACAAGATCTGCTTTTTGCTTG
TACTGGGTCTCTCTGGTTAGACCAGATCTGAGCCTGGGAGCTCTCTGGCTAACTAGGGAACCCACTGCTT
AAGCCTCAATAAAGCTTGCCTTGAGTGCTTCAAGTAGTGTGTGCCCGTCTGTTGTGTGACTCTGGTAACT
AGAGATCCCTCAGACCCTTTTAGTCAGTGTGGAAAATCTCTAGCAGTACGTATAGTAGTTCATGTCATCT
TATTATTCAGTATTTATAACTTGCAAAGAAATGAATATCAGAGAGTGAGAGGAACTTGTTTATTGCAGCT
TATAATGGTTACAAATAAAGCAATAGCATCACAAATTTCACAAATAAAGCATTTTTTTCACTGCATTCTA
GTTGTGGTTTGTCCAAACTCATCAATGTATCTTATCATGTCTGGCTCTAGCTATCCCGCCCCTAACTCCG
CCCATCCCGCCCCTAACTCCGCCCAGTTCCGCCCATTCTCCGCCCCATGGCTGACTAATTTTTTTTATTT
ATGCAGAGGCCGAGGCCGCCTCGGCCTCTGAGCTATTCCAGAAGTAGTGAGGAGGCTTTTTTGGAGGCCT
AGGGACGTACCCAATTCGCCCTATAGTGAGTCGTATTACGCGCGCTCACTGGCCGTCGTTTTACAACGTC
GTGACTGGGAAAACCCTGGCGTTACCCAACTTAATCGCCTTGCAGCACATCCCCCTTTCGCCAGCTGGCG
TAATAGCGAAGAGGCCCGCACCGATCGCCCTTCCCAACAGTTGCGCAGCCTGAATGGCGAATGGG
[124 nt withheld, positions 9026-9149]
C
[91 nt withheld, positions 9151-9241]
A
[49 nt withheld, positions 9243-9291]
CCTTTGACGTTGGAGTCCACGTTCTTT
[37 nt withheld, positions 9319-9355]
ACCCTATCTCGGTCTATTCTTTTGATTTATAAGGGATTTTGCCGATTTCGGCCTATTGGTTAAAAAATGA
GCTGATTTAACAAAAATTTAACGCGAATTTTAACAAAATATTAACGCTTACAATTTAGGTGGCACTTTTC
GGGGAAATGTGCGCGGAACCCCTATTTGTTTATTTTTCTAAATACATTCAAATATGTATCCGCTCATGAG
ACAATAACCCTGATAAATGCTTCAATAATATTGAAAAAGGAAGAGTATGAGTATTCAACATTTCCGTGTC
GCCCTTATTCCCTTTTTTGCGGCATTTTGCCTTCCTGTTTTTGCTCACCCAGAAACGCTGGTGAAAGTAA
AAGATGCTGAAGATCAGTTGGGTGCACGAGTGGGTTACATCGAACTGGATCTCAACAGCGGTAAGATCCT
TGAGAGTTTTCGCCCCGAAGAACGTTTTCCAATGATGAGCACTTTTAAAGTTCTGCTATGTGGCGCGGTA
TTATCCCGTATTGACGCCGGGCAAGAGCAACTCGGTCGCCGCATACACTATTCTCAGAATGACTTGGTTG
AGTACTCACCAGTCACAGAAAAGCATCTTACGGATGGCATGACAGTAAGAGAATTATGCAGTGCTGCCAT
AACCATGAGTGATAACACTGCGGCCAACTTACTTCTGACAACGATCGGAGGACCGAAGGAGCTAACCGCT
TTTTTGCACAACATGGGGGATCATGTAACTCGCCTTGATCGTTGGGAACCGGAGCTGAATGAAGCCATAC
CAAACGACGAGCGTGACACCACGATGCCTGTAGCAATGGCAACAACGTTGCGCAAACTATTAACTGGCGA
ACTACTTACTCTAGCTTCCCGGCAACAATTAATAGACTGGATGGAGGCGGATAAAGTTGCAGGACCACTT
CTGCGCTCGGCCCTTCCGGCTGGCTGGTTTATTGCTGATAAATCTGGAGCCGGTGAGCGTGGGTCTCGCG
GTATCATTGCAGCACTGGGGCCAGATGGTAAGCCCTCCCGTATCGTAGTTATCTACACGACGGGGAGTCA
GGCAACTATGGATGAACGAAATAGACAGATCGCTGAGATAGGTGCCTCACTGATTAAGCATTGGTAACTG
TCAGACCAAGTTTACTCATATATACTTTAGATTGATTTAAAACTTCATTTTTAATTTAAAAGGATCTAGG
TGAAGATCCTTTTTGATAATCTCATGACCAAAATCCCTTAACGTGAGTTTTCGTTCCACTGAGCGTCAGA
CCCCGTAGAAAAGATCAAAGGATCTTCTTGAGATCCTTTTTTTCTGCGCGTAATCTGCTGCTTGCAAACA
AAAAAACCACCGCTACCAGCGGTGGTTTGTTTGCCGGATCAAGAGCTACCAACTCTTTTTCCGAAGGTAA
CTGGCTTCAGCAGAGCGCAGATACCAAATACTGTTCTTCTAGTGTAGCCGTAGTTAGGCCACCACTTCAA
GAACTCTGTAGCACCGCCTACATACCTCGCTCTGCTAATCCTGTTACCAGTGGCTGCTGCCAGTGGCGAT
AAGTCGTGTCTTACCGGGTTGGACTCAAGACGATAGTTACCGGATAAGGCGCAGCGGTCGGGCTGAACGG
GGGGTTCGTGCACACAGCCCAGCTTGGAGCGAACGACCTACACCGAACTGAGATACCTACAGCGTGAGCT
ATGAGAAAGCGCCACGCTTCCCGAAGGGAGAAAGGCGGACAGGTATCCGGTAAGCGGCAGGGTCGGAACA
GGAGAGCGCACGAGGGAGCTTCCAGGGGGAAACGCCTGGTATCTTTATAGTCCTGTCGGGTTTCGCCACC
TCTGACTTGAGCGTCGATTTTTGTGATGCTCGTCAGGGGGGCGGAGCCTATGGAAAAACGCCAGCAACGC
GGCCTTTTTACGGTTCCTGGCCTTTTGCTGGCCTTTTGCTCACATGTTCTTTCCTGCGTTATCCCCTGAT
TCTGTGGATAACCGTATTACCGCCTTTGAGTGAGCTGATACCGCTCGCCGCAGCCGAACGACCGAGCGCA
GCGAGTCAGTGAGCGAGGAAGCGGAAGAGCGCCCAATACGCAAACCGCCTCTCCCCGCGCGTTGGCCGAT
TCATTAATGCAGCTGGCACGACAGGTTTCCCGACTGGAAAGCGGGCAGTGAGCGCAACGCAATTAATGTG
AGTTAGCTCACTCATTAGGCACCCCAGGCTTTACACTTTATGCTTCCGGCTCGTATGTTGTGTGGAATTG
TGAGCGGATAACAATTTCACACAGGAAACAGCTATGACCATGATTACGCCAAGCGCGCAATTAACCCTCA
CTAAAGGGAACAAAAGCTGGAGCTGCAAGC
Features (pLannotate 1.2.2; 34 found; start..end, strand, type, name):
      5..231     +  promoter       RSV promoter: Rous sarcoma virus enhancer/promoter
    232..412     +  LTR            5' LTR (truncated): truncated 5' long terminal repeat (LTR) from HIV-1
    459..584     +  misc_feature   HIV-1 Ψ: packaging signal of human immunodeficiency virus type 1
    568..931     +  CDS            HIV-1 gag (fragment): gag protein from human immunodeficiency virus 1; gag
   1077..1310    +  misc_feature   RRE: The Rev response element (RRE) of HIV-1 allows for Rev-dependent mRNA export from the nucleus to the cytoplasm.
   1687..1713    +  CDS            Rev (fragment): human immunodeficiency virus 1 (HIV-1) Rev protein; rev; enhances nuclear export of unspliced and incompletely spliced viral mRNAs
   1720..1743    +  promoter       SV40 promoter (fragment): SV40 early promoter
   1744..1815    +  promoter       SV40 promoter (fragment): SV40 enhancer and early promoter
   1839..1974    +  rep_origin     SV40 ori: SV40 origin of replication
   2020..2616    +  CDS            PuroR (fragment): puromycin N-acetyltransferase; pac from Streptomyces; confers resistance to puromycin
   2665..2782    +  misc_feature   cPPT/CTS: central polypurine tract and central termination sequence of HIV-1
   2847..2913    +  CDS            small t antigen (fragment): SV40 (simian virus 40) small t antigen
   2920..4098    +  promoter       EF-1α promoter: strong constitutive promoter for human elongation factor EF-1α
   4119..4136    +  protein_bind   attB1 (fragment): mutant version of attB; core recombination site for the Gateway® BP reaction BP Clonase™
   4142..7366    +  CDS            NFATC3: NFAC3_HUMAN - Also known as NFAT4 From Homo sapiens (Human).
   7368..7392    -  protein_bind   attB2: mutant version of attB; recombination site for the Gateway® BP reaction BP Clonase™
   7400..7441    +  CDS            V5 tag: epitope tag from simian virus 5
   7457..7510    +  promoter       U6 promoter (fragment): RNA polymerase III promoter for human U6 snRNA
   7552..8140    +  misc_feature   WPRE: woodchuck hepatitis virus posttranscriptional regulatory element
   8191..8210    +  misc_feature   cPPT/CTS (fragment): central polypurine tract and central termination sequence of HIV-1
   8212..8445    +  LTR            3' LTR (ΔU3): self-inactivating 3' long terminal repeat (LTR) from HIV-1
   8523..8644    +  polyA_signal   SV40 poly(A) signal: SV40 polyadenylation signal
   8684..8819    +  rep_origin     SV40 ori: SV40 origin of replication
   8840..8858    -  promoter       T7 promoter: promoter for bacteriophage T7 RNA polymerase
   8866..9021    +  CDS            lacZα (fragment): LacZα fragment of β-galactosidase; lacZ fragment
   9026..9454    +  rep_origin     f1 ori (sequence partly withheld): f1 bacteriophage origin of replication; arrow indicates direction of (+) strand synthesis
   9507..9611    +  promoter       AmpR promoter: bla
   9612..10472   +  CDS            AmpR: β-lactamase; bla; confers resistance to ampicillin, carbenicillin, and related antibiotics
  10643..11231   +  rep_origin     ori: high-copy-number ColE1/pMB1/pBR322/pUC origin of replication
  11414..11506   +  CDS            lacI (fragment): lac repressor; lacI; The lac repressor binds to the lac operator to inhibit transcription in E. coli. This inhibition can be relieved by adding lactose or isopropyl-β-D-thiogalactopyranoside (IPTG).
  11519..11540   +  protein_bind   CAP binding site: CAP binding activates transcription in the presence of cAMP. E. coli catabolite activator protein
  11555..11585   +  promoter       lac promoter: promoter for the E. coli lac operon
  11589..11611   +  protein_bind   lac operator (fragment): The lac repressor binds to the lac operator to inhibit transcription in E. coli. This inhibition can be relieved by adding lactose or isopropyl-β-D-thiogalactopyranoside (IPTG). lac repressor encoded by lacI
  11654..11672   +  promoter       T3 promoter: promoter for bacteriophage T3 RNA polymerase
