[The description below was written by a language model from this plasmid's Addgene catalogue record and pLannotate feature annotations shown in this document.]
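Description:
TFORF3472 is a lentiviral mammalian expression plasmid built on the pLX_TRC317 backbone that carries the human transcription factor NFATC3 (also known as NFAT4 or NFATX), introduced by Gateway cloning. It belongs to a barcoded transcription factor ORF collection in which each clone has a unique 24-bp barcode, so that the overexpressed factor can be identified in pooled screens. The barcode is not annotated in the feature table, so its position cannot be stated from the record. In bacteria the plasmid is maintained through a high-copy ColE1/pUC-type origin with ampicillin resistance (AmpR), and an f1 origin is also present. The depositor warns that recombination can occur, a common issue with LTR-containing plasmids.

The transfer cassette has a third-generation layout. An RSV promoter drives a truncated HIV-1 5' LTR, followed by the Ψ packaging signal with a partial gag sequence, the RRE for Rev-dependent RNA export, and a cPPT/CTS element. A self-inactivating ΔU3 3' LTR closes the cassette, with an SV40 poly(A) signal downstream. Between the LTRs, an SV40 early promoter drives puromycin N-acetyltransferase, allowing selection of transduced cells. Downstream of this, the strong constitutive EF-1α promoter drives the NFATC3 ORF, which is flanked by attB1 and attB2 Gateway sites and followed by a V5 epitope tag, recorded as a C-terminal fusion for detecting the protein. A WPRE after the ORF enhances transcript stability and expression. The short U6, small t antigen, lacZα and lacI matches appear to be backbone remnants rather than functional units. The construct is intended for packaging into lentivirus to stably overexpress NFATC3, for example in pooled or arrayed directed-differentiation screens.
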