Addgene plasmid #144948: TFORF3472
Purpose: Lentiviral vector for overexpressing transcription factor ORFs with unique 24-bp barcodes. Barcodes facilitate identification of transcription factors in pooled screens.
Depositing lab: Feng Zhang. Depositing organization: Broad Institute. Publication: A transcription factor atlas of directed differentiation. Joung J, Ma S, Tay T, Geiger-Schuller KR, Kirchgatterer PC, Verdine VK, Guo B, Arias-Garcia MA, Allen WE, Singh A, Kuksenko O, Abudayyeh OO, Gootenberg JS, Fu Z, Macrae RK, Buenrostro JD, Regev A, Zhang F. Cell. 2023 Jan 5;186(1):209-229.e26. doi: 10.1016/j.cell.2022.11.026. PubMed 36608654.
Backbone
  Vector backbone: pLX_TRC317
  Backbone manufacturer: Broad Institute Genetic Perturbation Platform
  Backbone size w/o insert (bp): 8264
  Vector type: Mammalian Expression, Lentiviral
  Selectable markers: Puromycin
Growth in bacteria
  Bacterial resistance: Ampicillin, 100 μg/mL
  Growth temperature: 37°C
  Growth strain: NEB Stable
  Copy number: High Copy
Gene/Insert
  Gene/Insert name: NFATC3
  Species: H. sapiens (human)
  Insert size (bp): 3431
  Entrez Gene: NFATC3 (a.k.a. NF-AT4c, NFAT4, NFATX, n339260)
  Promoter: EF1a
  Tag / fusion protein: V5 (C terminal on insert)
  Cloning method: Gateway Cloning
  Sequencing primers: 5′ GGGTGGAGACTGAAGTTAGGCCAG; 3′ CACATAGCGTAAAAGGAGCAACATAG
Resource information
  A portion of this plasmid was derived from a plasmid made by: Broad Institute Genetic Perturbation Platform
Terms and licenses: Academic/Nonprofit Terms; Industry Terms: Not Available to Industry
Depositor comments: NM_173165.2 Please test multiple small colonies in case of plasmid recombination. To make this collection available in a timely manner, a portion of this collection was not fully sequenced by Addgene. If an Addgene verified full plasmid sequence is not available, please contact us prior to placing an order to request the full sequence.
How to cite: TFORF3472 was a gift from Feng Zhang (Addgene plasmid # 144948 ; http://n2t.net/addgene:144948 ; RRID:Addgene_144948)
