>Addgene plasmid #144948 | TFORF3472 | depositor partial sequence | sequence record 286959 | Insert
ATCGATTGATCAACAAGTTTGTACAAAAAAGTTGGCATGACTACTGCAAACTGTGGCGCCCACGACGAGC
TCGACTTCAAACTCGTCTTTGGCGAGGACGGGGCGCCGGCGCCGCCGCCCCCGGGCTCGCGGCCTGCAGA
TCTTGAGCCAGATGATTGTGCATCCATTTACATCTTTAATGTAGATCCACCTCCATCTACTTTAACCACA
CCACTTTGCTTACCACATCATGGATTACCGTCTCACTCTTCTGTTTTGTCACCATCGTTTCAGCTCCAAA
GTCACAAAAACTATGAAGGAACTTGTGAGATTCCTGAATCTAAATATAGCCCATTAGGTGGTCCCAAACC
CTTTGAGTGCCCAAGTATTCAAATTACATCTATCTCTCCTAACTGTCATCAAGAATTAGATGCACATGAA
GATGACCTACAGATAAATGACCCAGAACGGGAATTTTTGGAAAGGCCTTCTAGAGATCATCTCTATCTTC
CTCTTGAGCCATCCTACCGGGAGTCTTCTCTTAGTCCTAGTCCTGCCAGCAGCATCTCTTCTAGGAGTTG
GTTCTCTGATGCATCTTCTTGTGAATCGCTTTCACATATTTATGATGATGTGGACTCAGAGTTGAATGAA
GCTGCAGCCCGATTTACCCTTGGATCCCCTCTGACTTCTCCTGGTGGCTCTCCAGGGGGCTGCCCTGGAG
AAGAAACTTGGCATCAACAGTATGGACTTGGACACTCATTATCACCCAGGCAATCTCCTTGCCACTCTCC
TAGATCCAGTGTCACTGATGAGAATTGGCTGAGCCCCAGGCCAGCCTCAGGACCCTCATCAAGGCCCACA
TCCCCCTGTGGGAAACGGAGGCACTCCAGTGCTGAAGTTTGTTATGCTGGGTCCCTTTCACCCCATCACT
CACCTGTTCCTTCACCTGGTCACTCCCCCAGGGGAAGTGTGACAGAAGATACGTGGCTCAATGCTTCTGT
CCATGGTGGGTCAGGCCTTGGCCCTGCAGTTTTTCCATTTCAGTACTGTGTAGAGACTGACATCCCTCTC
AAAACAAGGAAAACTTCTGAAGATCAAGCTGCCATACTACCAGGAAAATTAGAGCTGTGTTCAGATGACC
AAGGGAGTTTATCACCAGCCCGGGAGACTTCAATAGATGATGGCCTTGGATCTCAGTATCCTTTAAAGAA
AGATTCATGTGGTGATCAGTTTCTTTCAGTTCCTTCACCCTTTACCTGGAGCAAACCAAAGCCTGGCCAC
ACCCCTATATTTCGCACATCTTCATTACCTCCACTAGACTGGCCTTTACCAGCTCATTTTGGACAATGTG
AACTGAAAATAGAAGTGCAACCTAAAACTCATCATCGAGCCCATTATGAAACTGAAGGTAGCCGAGGGGC
AGTAAAAGCATCTACTGGGGGACATCCTGTTGTGAAGCTCCTGGGCTATAACGAAAAGCCAATAAATCTA
CAAATGTTTATTGGGACAGCAGATGATCGATATTTACGACCTCATGCATTTTACCAGGTGCATCGAATCA
CTGGGAAGACAGTCGCTACTGCAAGCCAAGAGATAATAATTGCCAGTACAAAAGTTCTGGAAATTCCACT
TCTTCCTGAAAATAATATGTCAGCCAGTATTGATTGTGCAGGTATTTTGAAACTCCGCAATTCAGATATA
GAACTTCGAAAAGGAGAAACTGATATTGGCAGAAAGAATACTAGAGTACGACTTGTGTTTCGTGTACACA
TCCCACAGCCCAGTGGAAAAGTCCTTTCTCTGCAGATAGCCTCTATACCCGTTGAGTGCTCCCAGCGGTC
TGCTCAAGAACTTCCTCATATTGAGAAGTACAGTATCAACAGTTGTTCTGTAAATGGAGGTCATGAAATG
GTTGTGACTGGATCTAATTTTCTTCCAGAATCCAAAATCATTTTTCTTGAAAAAGGACAAGATGGACGAC
CTCAGTGGGAGGTAGAAGGGAAGATAATCAGGGAAAAATGTCAAGGGGCTCACATTGTCCTTGAAGTTCC
TCCATATCATAACCCAGCAGTTACAGCTGCAGTGCAGGTGCACTTTTATCTTTGCAATGGCAAGAGGAAA
AAAAGCCAGTCTCAACGTTTTACTTATACACCAGTTTTGATGAAGCAAGAACACAGAGAAGAGATTGATT
TGTCTTCAGTTCCATCTTTGCCTGTGCCTCATCCTGCTCAGACCCAGAGGCCTTCCTCTGATTCAGGGTG
TTCACATGACAGTGTACTGTCAGGACAGAGAAGTTTGATTTGCTCCATCCCACAAACATATGCATCCATG
GTGACCTCATCCCATCTGCCACAGTTGCAGTGTAGAGATGAGAGTGTTAGTAAAGAACAGCATATGATTC
CTTCTCCAATTGTACACCAGCCTTTTCAAGTCACACCAACACCTCCTGTGGGGTCTTCCTATCAGCCTAT
GCAAACTAATGTTGTGTACAATGGACCAACTTGTCTTCCTATTAATGCTGCCTCTAGTCAAGAATTTGAT
TCAGTTTTGTTTCAGCAGGATGCAACTCTTTCTGGTTTAGTGAATCTTGGCTGTCAACCACTGTCATCCA
TACCATTTCATTCTTCAAATTCAGGCTCAACAGGACATCTCTTAGCCCATACACCTCATTCTGTGCATAC
CCTGCCTCATCTGCAATCAATGGGATATCATTGTTCAAATACAGGACAAAGATCTCTTTCTTCTCCAGTG
GCTGACCAGATTACAGGTCAGCCTTCGTCTCAGTTACAACCTATTACATATGGTCCTTCACATTCAGGGT
CTGCTACAACAGCTTCCCCAGCAGCTTCTCATCCCTTGGCTAGTTCACCGCTTTCTGGGCCACCATCTCC
TCAGCTTCAGCCTATGCCTTACCAATCTCCTAGCTCAGGAACTGCCTCATCACCGTCTCCAGCCACCAGA
ATGCATTCTGGACAGCACTCAACTCAAGCACAAAGTACGGGCCAGGGGGGTCTTTCTGCACCTTCATCCT
TAATATGTCACAGTTTGTGTGATCCAGCGTCATTTCCACCTGATGGGGCAACTGTGAGCATTAAACCTGA
ACCAGAAGATCGAGAGCCTAACTTTGCAACCATTGGTCTGCAGGACATCACTTTAGATGATGTGAACGAG
ATAATTGGGAGAGACATGTCCCAGATTTCTGTTTCCCAAGGAGCAGGGGTGAGCAGGCAGGCTCCCCTCC
CGAGTCCTGAGTCCCTGGATTTAGGAAGATCTGATGGGCTCTACCCAACTTTCTTGTACAAAGTGGTTGA
TATCGGTAAGCCTATCCCTAACCCTCTCCTCGGTCTCGATTCTACGTAGTAATGAACTAGTCCGTAACTT
GAAAGTATTTCGATTTCTTGGCTTTATATATCTTGTGGAAAGGACGACTGGGGCATATCTTGTTACGGAC
C
