>Addgene plasmid #144948 | TFORF3472 | depositor partial sequence | sequence record 286960 | Barcode
CTGGGGCATATCTTGTTACGGACC
